>Addgene plasmid #168513 | pCAG mEmerald-LAMP1 | depositor full sequence | sequence record 326684 | pCAG mEmerald-LAMP1 sequence 6842 bps
CAAAAGGCCAGGAACCGTAAAAAGGCCGCGTTGCTGGCGTTTTTCCATAGGCTCCGCCCCCCTGACGAGC
ATCACAAAAATCGACGCTCAAGTCAGAGGTGGCGAAACCCGACAGGACTATAAAGATACCAGGCGTTTCC
CCCTGGAAGCTCCCTCGTGCGCTCTCCTGTTCCGACCCTGCCGCTTACCGGATACCTGTCCGCCTTTCTC
CCTTCGGGAAGCGTGGCGCTTTCTCATAGCTCACGCTGTAGGTATCTCAGTTCGGTGTAGGTCGTTCGCT
CCAAGCTGGGCTGTGTGCACGAACCCCCCGTTCAGCCCGACCGCTGCGCCTTATCCGGTAACTATCGTCT
TGAGTCCAACCCGGTAAGACACGACTTATCGCCACTGGCAGCAGCCACTGGTAACAGGATTAGCAGAGCG
AGGTATGTAGGCGGTGCTACAGAGTTCTTGAAGTGGTGGCCTAACTACGGCTACACTAGAAGACAGTATT
TGGTATCTGCGCTCTGCTGAAGCCAGTTACCTTCGGAAAAAGAGTTGGTAGCTCTTGATCCGGCAAACAA
ACCACCGCTGGTAGCGGTGGTTTTTTTGTTTGCAAGCAGCAGATTACGCGCAGAAAAAAAGGATCTCAAG
AAGATCCTTTGATCTTTTCTACGGGGTCTGACGCTCAGTGGAACGAAAACTCACGTTAAGGGATTTTGGT
CATGAGATTATCAAAAAGGATCTTCACCTAGATCCTTTTAAATTAAAAATGAAGTTTTAAATCAATCTAA
AGTATATATGAGTAAACTTGGTCTGACAGTTACCAATGCTTAATCAGTGAGGCACCTATCTCAGCGATCT
GTCTATTTCGTTCATCCATAGTTGCCTGACTCCCCGTCGTGTAGATAACTACGATACGGGAGGGCTTACC
ATCTGGCCCCAGTGCTGCAATGATACCGCGAGACCCACGCTCACCGGCTCCAGATTTATCAGCAATAAAC
CAGCCAGCCGGAAGGGCCGAGCGCAGAAGTGGTCCTGCAACTTTATCCGCCTCCATCCAGTCTATTAATT
GTTGCCGGGAAGCTAGAGTAAGTAGTTCGCCAGTTAATAGTTTGCGCAACGTTGTTGCCATTGCTACAGG
CATCGTGGTGTCACGCTCGTCGTTTGGTATGGCTTCATTCAGCTCCGGTTCCCAACGATCAAGGCGAGTT
ACATGATCCCCCATGTTGTGCAAAAAAGCGGTTAGCTCCTTCGGTCCTCCGATCGTTGTCAGAAGTAAGT
TGGCCGCAGTGTTATCACTCATGGTTATGGCAGCACTGCATAATTCTCTTACTGTCATGCCATCCGTAAG
ATGCTTTTCTGTGACTGGTGAGTACTCAACCAAGTCATTCTGAGAATAGTGTATGCGGCGACCGAGTTGC
TCTTGCCCGGCGTCAATACGGGATAATACCGCGCCACATAGCAGAACTTTAAAAGTGCTCATCATTGGAA
AACGTTCTTCGGGGCGAAAACTCTCAAGGATCTTACCGCTGTTGAGATCCAGTTCGATGTAACCCACTCG
TGCACCCAACTGATCTTCAGCATCTTTTACTTTCACCAGCGTTTCTGGGTGAGCAAAAACAGGAAGGCAA
AATGCCGCAAAAAAGGGAATAAGGGCGACACGGAAATGTTGAATACTCATACTCTTCCTTTTTCAATATT
ATTGAAGCATTTATCAGGGTTATTGTCTCATGAGCGGATACATATTTGAATGTATTTAGAAAAATAAACA
AATAGGGGTTCCGCGCACATTTCCCCGAAAAGTGCCACCTGGGTCGACATTGATTATTGACTAGTTATTA
ATAGTAATCAATTACGGGGTCATTAGTTCATAGCCCATATATGGAGTTCCGCGTTACATAACTTACGGTA
AATGGCCCGCCTGGCTGACCGCCCAACGACCCCCGCCCATTGACGTCAATAATGACGTATGTTCCCATAG
TAACGCCAATAGGGACTTTCCATTGACGTCAATGGGTGGAGTATTTACGGTAAACTGCCCACTTGGCAGT
ACATCAAGTGTATCATATGCCAAGTACGCCCCCTATTGACGTCAATGACGGTAAATGGCCCGCCTGGCAT
TATGCCCAGTACATGACCTTATGGGACTTTCCTACTTGGCAGTACATCTACGTATTAGTCATCGCTATTA
CCATGGTCGAGGTGAGCCCCACGTTCTGCTTCACTCTCCCCATCTCCCCCCCCTCCCCACCCCCAATTTT
GTATTTATTTATTTTTTAATTATTTTGTGCAGCGATGGGGGCGGGGGGGGGGGGGGGGCGCGCGCCAGGC
GGGGCGGGGCGGGGCGAGGGGCGGGGCGGGGCGAGGCGGAGAGGTGCGGCGGCAGCCAATCAGAGCGGCG
CGCTCCGAAAGTTTCCTTTTATGGCGAGGCGGCGGCGGCGGCGGCCCTATAAAAAGCGAAGCGCGCGGCG
GGCGGGAGTCGCTGCGTTGCCTTCGCCCCGTGCCCCGCTCCGCGCCGCCTCGCGCCGCCCGCCCCGGCTC
TGACTGACCGCGTTACTCCCACAGGTGAGCGGGCGGGACGGCCCTTCTCCTCCGGGCTGTAATTAGCGCT
TGGTTTAATGACGGCTCGTTTCTTTTCTGTGGCTGCGTGAAAGCCTTAAAGGGCTCCGGGAGGGCCCTTT
GTGCGGGGGGGAGCGGCTCGGGGGGTGCGTGCGTGTGTGTGTGCGTGGGGAGCGCCGCGTGCGGCCCGCG
CTGCCCGGCGGCTGTGAGCGCTGCGGGCGCGGCGCGGGGCTTTGTGCGCTCCGCGTGTGCGCGAGGGGAG
CGCGGCCGGGGGCGGTGCCCCGCGGTGCGGGGGGGCTGCGAGGGGAACAAAGGCTGCGTGCGGGGTGTGT
GCGTGGGGGGGTGAGCAGGGGGTGTGGGCGCGGCGGTCGGGCTGTAACCCCCCCCTGCACCCCCCTCCCC
GAGTTGCTGAGCACGGCCCGGCTTCGGGTGCGGGGCTCCGTACGGGGCGTGGCGCGGGGCTCGCCGTGCC
GGGCGGGGGGTGGCGGCAGGTGGGGGTGCCGGGCGGGGCGGGGCCGCCTCGGGCCGGGGAGGGCTCGGGG
GAGGGGCGCGGCGGCCCCCGGAGCGCCGGCGGCTGTCGAGGCGCGGCGAGCCGCAGCCATTGCCTTTTAT
GGTAATCGTGCGAGAGGGCGCAGGGACTTCCTTTGTCCCAAATCTGTGCGGAGCCGAAATCTGGGAGGCG
CCGCCGCACCCCCTCTAGCGGGCGCGGGGCGAAGCGGTGCGGCGCCGGCAGGAAGGAAATGGGCGGGGAG
GGCCTTCGTGCGTCGCCGCGCCGCCGTCCCCTTCTCCCTCTCCAGCCTCGGGGCTGTCCGCGGGGGGACG
GCTGCCTTCGGGGGGGACGGGGCAGGGCGGGGTTCGGCTTCTGGCGTGTGACCGGCGGCTCTAGAGCCTC
TGCTAACCATGTTCATGCCTTCTTCTTTTTCCTACAGCTCCTGGGCAACGTGCTGGTTATTGTGCTGTCT
CATCATTTTGGCAAAGAATTGCTCGAGCGCCACCATGGCGGCCCCGGGCGCCCGGCGTCCGCTGCTCCTG
TTGCTGCTGGCAGGCCTTGCACACAGCGCCCCAGCACTGTTCGAGGTGAAAGACAACAACGGCACAGCGT
GTATAATGGCCAGCTTCTCTGCCTCCTTTCTGACCACCTATGAGGCTGGACATGTTTCTAAGGTCTCGAA
TATGACCCTGCCAGCCTCTGCAGAAGTCCTGAAGAATAGCAGCTCTTGTGGTGAAAAGAATGCTTCTGAG
CCCACCCTCGCAATCACCTTTGGAGAAGGATATTTACTGAAACTCACCTTCACAAAAAACACAACACGTT
ACAGTGTCCAGCACATGTATTTCACATATAACCTGTCAGACACACAATTCTTTCCCAATGCCAGCTCCAA
AGGGCCCGACACTGTGGATTCCACAACTGACATCAAGGCAGACATCAACAAAACATACCGATGTGTCAGC
GACATCAGGGTCTACATGAAGAATGTGACCATTGTGCTCTGGGACGCTACTATCCAGGCCTACCTGCCGA
GTAGCAACTTCAGCAAGGAAGAGACACGCTGCCCACAGGATCAACCTTCCCCAACTACTGGGCCACCCAG
CCCCTCACCACCACTTGTGCCCACAAACCCCAGTGTGTCCAAGTACAATGTGACTGGTGACAATGGAACC
TGCCTGCTGGCCTCTATGGCACTGCAACTCAACATCACCTACATGAAGAAGGACAACACGACTGTGACCA
GAGCATTCAACATCAACCCAAGTGACAAATATAGTGGGACTTGCGGTGCCCAGTTGGTGACCCTGAAGGT
GGGGAACAAGAGCAGAGTCCTGGAGCTGCAGTTTGGGATGAATGCCACTTCTAGCCTGTTTTTCCTGCAA
GGAGTTCAGTTGAACATGACTCTTCCTGATGCCATAGAGCCCACGTTCAGCACCTCCAACTATTCCCTGA
AAGCTCTTCAGGCCAGTGTCGGCAACTCATACAAGTGCAACAGTGAGGAGCACATCTTTGTCAGCAAGGC
GCTCGCCCTCAATGTCTTCAGCGTGCAAGTCCAGGCTTTCAGGGTAGAAAGTGACAGGTTTGGGTCTGTG
GAAGAGTGTGTACAGGACGGTAACAACATGCTGATCCCCATTGCTGTGGGCGGGGCCCTGGCAGGGCTGG
TCCTCATCGTCCTCATCGCCTACCTCATCGGCAGGAAGAGGAGTCACGCGGGCTATCAGACCATCTCGGA
ATTCGGCTCCACCGGCTCCACCGGCTCCACCGGCGCGGATCCACCGGTCGCCACCATGGTGAGCAAGGGC
GAGGAGCTGTTCACCGGGGTGGTGCCCATCCTGGTCGAGCTGGACGGCGACGTAAACGGCCACAAGTTCA
GCGTGTCCGGCGAGGGCGAGGGCGATGCCACCTACGGCAAGCTGACCCTGAAGTTCATCTGCACCACCGG
CAAGCTGCCCGTGCCCTGGCCCACCCTCGTGACCACCTTGACCTACGGCGTGCAGTGCTTCGCCCGCTAC
CCCGACCACATGAAGCAGCACGACTTCTTCAAGTCCGCCATGCCCGAAGGCTACGTCCAGGAGCGCACCA
TCTTCTTCAAGGACGACGGCAACTACAAGACCCGCGCCGAGGTGAAGTTCGAGGGCGACACCCTGGTGAA
CCGCATCGAGCTGAAGGGCATCGACTTCAAGGAGGACGGCAACATCCTGGGGCACAAGCTGGAGTACAAC
TACAACAGCCACAAGGTCTATATCACCGCCGACAAGCAGAAGAACGGCATCAAGGTGAACTTCAAGACCC
GCCACAACATCGAGGACGGCAGCGTGCAGCTCGCCGACCACTACCAGCAGAACACCCCCATCGGCGACGG
CCCCGTGCTGCTGCCCGACAACCACTACCTGAGCACCCAGTCCAAGCTGAGCAAAGACCCCAACGAGAAG
CGCGATCACATGGTCCTGCTGGAGTTCGTGACCGCCGCCGGGATCACTCTCGGCATGGACGAGCTGTACA
AGTAAGCGGCCGCAATTCACTCCTCAGGTGCAGGCTGCCTATCAGAAGGTGGTGGCTGGTGTGGCCAATG
CCCTGGCTCACAAATACCACTGAGATCTTTTTCCCTCTGCCAAAAATTATGGGGACATCATGAAGCCCCT
TGAGCATCTGACTTCTGGCTAATAAAGGAAATTTATTTTCATTGCAATAGTGTGTTGGAATTTTTTGTGT
CTATCACTCGGAAGGACATATGGGAGGGCAAATCATTTAAAACATCAGAATGAGTATTTGGTTTAGAGTT
TGGCAACATATGCCCATATGCTGGCTGCCATGAACAAAGGTTGGCTATAAAGAGGTCATCAGTATATGAA
ACAGCCCCCTGCTGTCCATTCCTTATTCCATAGAAAAGCCTTGACTTGAGGTTAGATTTTTTTTATATTT
TGTTTTGTGTTATTTTTTTCTTTAACATCCCTAAAATTTTCCTTACATGTTTTACTAGCCAGATTTTTCC
TCCTCTCCTGACTACTCCCAGTCATAGCTGTCCCTCTTCTCTTATGGAGATCCCTCGACCTGCACCGTCG
ACCAGCTGGTCGACGGTGCACCGTCGACCAGCTTGGCGTAATCATGGTCATAGCTGTTTCCTGTGTGAAA
TTGTTATCCGCTCACAATTCCACACAACATACGAGCCGGAAGCATAAAGTGTAAAGCCTGGGGTGCCTAA
TGAGTGAGCTAACTCACATTAATTGCGTTGCGCTCACTGCCCGCTTTCCAGTCGGGAAACCTGTCGTGCC
AGCGGATCCGCATCTCAATTAGTCAGCAACCATAGTCCCGCCCCTAACTCCGCCCATCCCGCCCCTAACT
CCGCCCAGTTCCGCCCATTCTCCGCCCCATGGCTGACTAATTTTTTTTATTTATGCAGAGGCCGAGGCCG
CCTCGGCCTCTGAGCTATTCCAGAAGTAGTGAGGAGGCTTTTTTGGAGGCCTAGGCTTTTGCAAAAAGCT
AACTTGTTTATTGCAGCTTATAATGGTTACAAATAAAGCAATAGCATCACAAATTTCACAAATAAAGCAT
TTTTTTCACTGCATTCTAGTTGTGGTTTGTCCAAACTCATCAATGTATCTTATCATGTCTGGATCCGCTG
CATTAATGAATCGGCCAACGCGCGGGGAGAGGCGGTTTGCGTATTGGGCGCTCTTCCGCTTCCTCGCTCA
CTGACTCGCTGCGCTCGGTCGTTCGGCTGCGGCGAGCGGTATCAGCTCACTCAAAGGCGGTAATACGGTT
ATCCACAGAATCAGGGGATAACGCAGGAAAGAACATGTGAGCAAAAGGCCAG
Features (pLannotate 1.2.2; 19 found; start..end, strand, type, name):
     42..629     -  rep_origin     ori: high-copy-number ColE1/pMB1/pBR322/pUC origin of replication
    800..1660    -  CDS            AmpR: β-lactamase; bla; confers resistance to ampicillin, carbenicillin, and related antibiotics
   1661..1765    -  promoter       AmpR promoter: bla
   1796..2175    +  enhancer       CMV enhancer: human cytomegalovirus immediate early enhancer
   2177..2454    +  promoter       chicken β-actin promoter: No description available
   2455..3467    +  intron         chimeric intron: chimera between introns from chicken β-actin and rabbit β-globin
   3535..4756    +  CDS            LAMP1 (fragment): rat lysosome-associated membrane glycoprotein 1
   4816..5535    +  CDS            mEmerald: brightly fluorescent monomeric variant of GFP mammalian codon-optimized
   5543..5620    +  CDS            HBB (fragment): HBB_PONPY - Experimental evidence at transcript level: Swiss-Prot protein existence level 2. Involved in oxygen transport from the lung to the various peripheral tissues. From Pongo pygmaeus (Bornean orangutan).
   5691..5742    +  polyA_signal   β-globin poly(A) signal (fragment): rabbit β-globin polyadenylation signal (Gil and Proudfoot, 1987)
   6161..6177    -  protein_bind   lac operator: The lac repressor binds to the lac operator to inhibit transcription in E. coli. This inhibition can be relieved by adding lactose or isopropyl-β-D-thiogalactopyranoside (IPTG). lac repressor encoded by lacI
   6185..6215    -  promoter       lac promoter: promoter for the E. coli lac operon
   6230..6251    -  protein_bind   CAP binding site: CAP binding activates transcription in the presence of cAMP. E. coli catabolite activator protein
   6264..6303    -  CDS            lacI (fragment): lac repressor; lacI; The lac repressor binds to the lac operator to inhibit transcription in E. coli. This inhibition can be relieved by adding lactose or isopropyl-β-D-thiogalactopyranoside (IPTG).
   6310..6332    +  promoter       SV40 promoter (fragment): SV40 enhancer and early promoter
   6356..6491    +  rep_origin     SV40 ori: SV40 origin of replication
   6511..6645    +  polyA_signal   SV40 poly(A) signal: SV40 polyadenylation signal
   6647..6701    -  CDS            lacI (fragment): lac repressor; lacI; The lac repressor binds to the lac operator to inhibit transcription in E. coli. This inhibition can be relieved by adding lactose or isopropyl-β-D-thiogalactopyranoside (IPTG).
   6703..6836    -  rep_origin     RSF ori (fragment): Plasmids containing the RSF 1030 origin of replication can be propagated in E. coli cells that contain additional plasmids with compatible origins.
