>Addgene plasmid #168513 | pCAG mEmerald-LAMP1 | addgene full sequence | sequence record 329886 | Addgene NGS Result
GGGCGGGGCGGGGCGAGGCGGAGAGGTGCGGCGGCAGCCAATCAGAGCGGCGCGCTCCGAAAGTTTCCTT
TTATGGCGAGGCGGCGGCGGCGGCGGCCCTATAAAAAGCGAAGCGCGCGGCGGGCGGGAGTCGCTGCGCG
CTGCCTTCGCCCCGTGCCCCGCTCCGCCGCCGCCTCGCGCCGCCCGCCCCGGCTCTGACTGACCGCGTTA
CTCCCACAGGTGAGCGGGCGGGACGGCCCTTCTCCTCCGGGCTGTAATTAGCGCTTGGTTTAATGACGGC
TTGTTTCTTTTCTGTGGCTGCGTGAAAGCCTTGAGGGGCTCCGGGAGGGCCCTTTGTGCGGGGGGAGCGG
CTCGGGGGGTGCGTGCGTGTGTGTGTGCGTGGGGAGCGCCGCGTGCGGCTCCGCGCTGCCCGGCGGCTGT
GAGCGCTGCGGGCGCGGCGCGGGGCTTTGTGCGCTCCGCAGTGTGCGCGAGGGGAGCGCGGCCGGGGGCG
GTGCCCCGCGGTGCGGGGGGGGCTGCGAGGGGAACAAAGGCTGCGTGCGGGGTGTGTGCGTGGGGGGGTG
AGCAGGGGGTGTGGGCGCGTCGGTCGGGCTGCAACCCCCCCTGCACCCCCCTCCCCGAGTTGCTGAGCAC
GGCCCGGCTTCGGGTGCGGGGCTCCGTACGGGGCGTGGCGCGGGGCTCGCCGTGCCGGGCGGGGGGTGGC
GGCAGGTGGGGGTGCCGGGCGGGGCGGGGCCGCCTCGGGCCGGGGAGGGCTCGGGGGAGGGGCGCGGCGG
CCCCCGGAGCGCCGGCGGCTGTCGAGGCGCGGCGAGCCGCAGCCATTGCCTTTTATGGTAATCGTGCGAG
AGGGCGCAGGGACTTCCTTTGTCCCAAATCTGTGCGGAGCCGAAATCTGGGAGGCGCCGCCGCACCCCCT
CTAGCGGGCGCGGGGCGAAGCGGTGCGGCGCCGGCAGGAAGGAAATGGGCGGGGAGGGCCTTCGTGCGTC
GCCGCGCCGCCGTCCCCTTCTCCCTCTCCAGCCTCGGGGCTGTCCGCGGGGGGACGGCTGCCTTCGGGGG
GGACGGGGCAGGGCGGGGTTCGGCTTCTGGCGTGTGACCGGCGGCTCTAGAGCCTCTGCTAACCATGTTC
ATGCCTTCTTCTTTTTCCTACAGCTCCTGGGCAACGTGCTGGTTATTGTGCTGTCTCATCATTTTGGCAA
AGAATTGCTCGAGCGCCACCATGGCGGCCCCGGGCGCCCGGCGTCCGCTGCTCCTGTTGCTGCTGGCAGG
CCTTGCACACAGCGCCCCAGCACTGTTCGAGGTGAAAGACAACAACGGCACAGCGTGTATAATGGCCAGC
TTCTCTGCCTCCTTTCTGACCACCTATGAGGCTGGACATGTTTCTAAGGTCTCGAATATGACCCTGCCAG
CCTCTGCAGAAGTCCTGAAGAATAGCAGCTCTTGTGGTGAAAAGAATGCTTCTGAGCCCACCCTCGCAAT
CACCTTTGGAGAAGGATATTTACTGAAACTCACCTTCACAAAAAACACAACACGTTACAGTGTCCAGCAC
ATGTATTTCACATATAACCTGTCAGACACACAATTCTTTCCCAATGCCAGCTCCAAAGGGCCCGACACTG
TGGATTCCACAACTGACATCAAGGCAGACATCAACAAAACATACCGATGTGTCAGCGACATCAGGGTCTA
CATGAAGAATGTGACCATTGTGCTCTGGGACGCTACTATCCAGGCCTACCTGCCGAGTAGCAACTTCAGC
AAGGAAGAGACACGCTGCCCACAGGATCAACCTTCCCCAACTACTGGGCCACCCAGCCCCTCACCACCAC
TTGTGCCCACAAACCCCAGTGTGTCCAAGTACAATGTGACTGGTGACAATGGAACCTGCCTGCTGGCCTC
TATGGCACTGCAACTCAACATCACCTACATGAAGAAGGACAACACGACTGTGACCAGAGCATTCAACATC
AACCCAAGTGACAAATATAGTGGGACTTGCGGTGCCCAGTTGGTGACCCTGAAGGTGGGGAACAAGAGCA
GAGTCCTGGAGCTGCAGTTTGGGATGAATGCCACTTCTAGCCTGTTTTTCCTGCAAGGAGTTCAGTTGAA
CATGACTCTTCCTGATGCCATAGAGCCCACGTTCAGCACCTCCAACTATTCCCTGAAAGCTCTTCAGGCC
AGTGTCGGCAACTCATACAAGTGCAACAGTGAGGAGCACATCTTTGTCAGCAAGGCGCTCGCCCTCAATG
TCTTCAGCGTGCAAGTCCAGGCTTTCAGGGTAGAAAGTGACAGGTTTGGGTCTGTGGAAGAGTGTGTACA
GGACGGTAACAACATGCTGATCCCCATTGCTGTGGGCGGGGCCCTGGCAGGGCTGGTCCTCATCGTCCTC
ATCGCCTACCTCATCGGCAGGAAGAGGAGTCACGCGGGCTATCAGACCATCTCGGAATTCGGCTCCACCG
GCTCCACCGGCTCCACCGGCGCGGATCCACCGGTCGCCACCATGGTGAGCAAGGGCGAGGAGCTGTTCAC
CGGGGTGGTGCCCATCCTGGTCGAGCTGGACGGCGACGTAAACGGCCACAAGTTCAGCGTGTCCGGCGAG
GGCGAGGGCGATGCCACCTACGGCAAGCTGACCCTGAAGTTCATCTGCACCACCGGCAAGCTGCCCGTGC
CCTGGCCCACCCTCGTGACCACCTTGACCTACGGCGTGCAGTGCTTCGCCCGCTACCCCGACCACATGAA
GCAGCACGACTTCTTCAAGTCCGCCATGCCCGAAGGCTACGTCCAGGAGCGCACCATCTTCTTCAAGGAC
GACGGCAACTACAAGACCCGCGCCGAGGTGAAGTTCGAGGGCGACACCCTGGTGAACCGCATCGAGCTGA
AGGGCATCGACTTCAAGGAGGACGGCAACATCCTGGGGCACAAGCTGGAGTACAACTACAACAGCCACAA
GGTCTATATCACCGCCGACAAGCAGAAGAACGGCATCAAGGTGAACTTCAAGACCCGCCACAACATCGAG
GACGGCAGCGTGCAGCTCGCCGACCACTACCAGCAGAACACCCCCATCGGCGACGGCCCCGTGCTGCTGC
CCGACAACCACTACCTGAGCACCCAGTCCAAGCTGAGCAAAGACCCCAACGAGAAGCGCGATCACATGGT
CCTGCTGGAGTTCGTGACCGCCGCCGGGATCACTCTCGGCATGGACGAGCTGTACAAGTAAGCGGCCGCA
ATTCACTCCTCAGGTGCAGGCTGCCTATCAGAAGGTGGTGGCTGGTGTGGCCAATGCCCTGGCTCACAAA
TACCACTGAGATCTTTTTCCCTCTGCCAAAAATTATGGGGACATCATGAAGCCCCTTGAGCATCTGACTT
CTGGCTAATAAAGGAAATTTATTTTCATTGCAATAGTGTGTTGGAATTTTTTGTGTCTCTCACTCGGAAG
GACATATGGGAGGGCAAATCATTTAAAACATCAGAATGAGTATTTGGTTTAGAGTTTGGCAACATATGCC
CATATGCTGGCTGCCATGAACAAAGGTTGGCTATAAAGAGGTCATCAGTATATGAAACAGCCCCCTGCTG
TCCATTCCTTATTCCATAGAAAAGCCTTGACTTGAGGTTAGATTTTTTTTATATTTTGTTTTGTGTTATT
TTTTTCTTTAACATCCCTAAAATTTTCCTTACATGTTTTACTAGCCAGATTTTTCCTCCTCTCCTGACTA
CTCCCAGTCATAGCTGTCCCTCTTCTCTTATGGAGATCCCTCGACCTGCACCGTCGACCAGCTGGTCGAC
GGTGCACCGTCGACCAGCTTGGCGTAATCATGGTCATAGCTGTTTCCTGTGTGAAATTGTTATCCGCTCA
CAATTCCACACAACATACGAGCCGGAAGCATAAAGTGTAAAGCCTGGGGTGCCTAATGAGTGAGCTAACT
CACATTAATTGCGTTGCGCTCACTGCCCGCTTTCCAGTCGGGAAACCTGTCGTGCCAGCGGATCCGCATC
TCAATTAGTCAGCAACCATAGTCCCGCCCCTAACTCCGCCCATCCCGCCCCTAACTCCGCCCAGTTCCGC
CCATTCTCCGCCCCATGGCTGACTAATTTTTTTTATTTATGCAGAGGCCGAGGCCGCCTCGGCCTCTGAG
CTATTCCAGAAGTAGTGAGGAGGCTTTTTTGGAGGCCTAGGCTTTTGCAAAAAGCTAACTTGTTTATTGC
AGCTTATAATGGTTACAAATAAAGCAATAGCATCACAAATTTCACAAATAAAGCATTTTTTTCACTGCAT
TCTAGTTGTGGTTTGTCCAAACTCATCAATGTATCTTATCATGTCTGGATCCGCTGCATTAATGAATCGG
CCAACGCGCGGGGAGAGGCGGTTTGCGTATTGGGCGCTCTTCCGCTTCCTCGCTCACTGACTCGCTGCGC
TCGGTCGTTCGGCTGCGGCGAGCGGTATCAGCTCACTCAAAGGCGGTAATACGGTTATCCACAGAATCAG
GGGATAACGCAGGAAAGAACATGTGAGCAAAAGGCCAGCAAAAGGCCAGGAACCGTAAAAAGGCCGCGTT
GCTGGCGTTTTTCCATAGGCTCCGCCCCCCTGACGAGCATCACAAAAATCGACGCTCAAGTCAGAGGTGG
CGAAACCCGACAGGACTATAAAGATACCAGGCGTTTCCCCCTGGAAGCTCCCTCGTGCGCTCTCCTGTTC
CGACCCTGCCGCTTACCGGATACCTGTCCGCCTTTCTCCCTTCGGGAAGCGTGGCGCTTTCTCATAGCTC
ACGCTGTAGGTATCTCAGTTCGGTGTAGGTCGTTCGCTCCAAGCTGGGCTGTGTGCACGAACCCCCCGTT
CAGCCCGACCGCTGCGCCTTATCCGGTAACTATCGTCTTGAGTCCAACCCGGTAAGACACGACTTATCGC
CACTGGCAGCAGCCACTGGTAACAGGATTAGCAGAGCGAGGTATGTAGGCGGTGCTACAGAGTTCTTGAA
GTGGTGGCCTAACTACGGCTACACTAGAAGAACAGTATTTGGTATCTGCGCTCTGCTGAAGCCAGTTACC
TTCGGAAAAAGAGTTGGTAGCTCTTGATCCGGCAAACAAACCACCGCTGGTAGCGGTGGTTTTTTTGTTT
GCAAGCAGCAGATTACGCGCAGAAAAAAAGGATCTCAAGAAGATCCTTTGATCTTTTCTACGGGGTCTGA
CGCTCAGTGGAACGAAAACTCACGTTAAGGGATTTTGGTCATGAGATTATCAAAAAGGATCTTCACCTAG
ATCCTTTTAAATTAAAAATGAAGTTTTAAATCAATCTAAAGTATATATGAGTAAACTTGGTCTGACAGTT
ACCAATGCTTAATCAGTGAGGCACCTATCTCAGCGATCTGTCTATTTCGTTCATCCATAGTTGCCTGACT
CCCCGTCGTGTAGATAACTACGATACGGGAGGGCTTACCATCTGGCCCCAGTGCTGCAATGATACCGCGA
GACCCACGCTCACCGGCTCCAGATTTATCAGCAATAAACCAGCCAGCCGGAAGGGCCGAGCGCAGAAGTG
GTCCTGCAACTTTATCCGCCTCCATCCAGTCTATTAATTGTTGCCGGGAAGCTAGAGTAAGTAGTTCGCC
AGTTAATAGTTTGCGCAACGTTGTTGCCATTGCTACAGGCATCGTGGTGTCACGCTCGTCGTTTGGTATG
GCTTCATTCAGCTCCGGTTCCCAACGATCAAGGCGAGTTACATGATCCCCCATGTTGTGCAAAAAAGCGG
TTAGCTCCTTCGGTCCTCCGATCGTTGTCAGAAGTAAGTTGGCCGCAGTGTTATCACTCATGGTTATGGC
AGCACTGCATAATTCTCTTACTGTCATGCCATCCGTAAGATGCTTTTCTGTGACTGGTGAGTACTCAACC
AAGTCATTCTGAGAATAGTGTATGCGGCGACCGAGTTGCTCTTGCCCGGCGTCAATACGGGATAATACCG
CGCCACATAGCAGAACTTTAAAAGTGCTCATCATTGGAAAACGTTCTTCGGGGCGAAAACTCTCAAGGAT
CTTACCGCTGTTGAGATCCAGTTCGATGTAACCCACTCGTGCACCCAACTGATCTTCAGCATCTTTTACT
TTCACCAGCGTTTCTGGGTGAGCAAAAACAGGAAGGCAAAATGCCGCAAAAAAGGGAATAAGGGCGACAC
GGAAATGTTGAATACTCATACTCTTCCTTTTTCAATATTATTGAAGCATTTATCAGGGTTATTGTCTCAT
GAGCGGATACATATTTGAATGTATTTAGAAAAATAAACAAATAGGGGTTCCGCGCACATTTCCCCGAAAA
GTGCCACCTGGGTCGACATTGATTATTGACTAGTTATTAATAGTAATCAATTACGGGGTCATTAGTTCAT
AGCCCATATATGGAGTTCCGCGTTACATAACTTACGGTAAATGGCCCGCCTGGCTGACCGCCCAACGACC
CCCGCCCATTGACGTCAATAATGACGTATGTTCCCATAGTAACGCCAATAGGGACTTTCCATTGACGTCA
ATGGGTGGAGTATTTACGGTAAACTGCCCACTTGGCAGTACATCAAGTGTATCATATGCCAAGTACGCCC
CCTATTGACGTCAATGACGGTAAATGGCCCGCCTGGCATTATGCCCAGTACATGACCTTATGGGACTTTC
CTACTTGGCAGTACATCTACGTATTAGTCATCGCTATTACCATGGTCGAGGTGAGCCCCACGTTCTGCTT
CACTCTCCCCATCTCCCCCCCCTCCCCACCCCCAATTTTGTATTTATTTATTTTTTAATTATTTTGTGCA
GCGATGGGGGCGGGGGGGGGGGGNNNNNNNNNNNNNNNNNNNNN
Features (pLannotate 1.2.2; 19 found; start..end, strand, type, name):
      1..126     +  promoter       chicken β-actin promoter (fragment): contains a 21-bp deletion relative to the standard chicken β-actin promoter
    127..1143    +  intron         chimeric intron: chimera between introns from chicken β-actin and rabbit β-globin
   1211..2432    +  CDS            LAMP1 (fragment): rat lysosome-associated membrane glycoprotein 1
   2492..3211    +  CDS            mEmerald: brightly fluorescent monomeric variant of GFP mammalian codon-optimized
   3219..3296    +  CDS            HBB (fragment): HBB_PONPY - Experimental evidence at transcript level: Swiss-Prot protein existence level 2. Involved in oxygen transport from the lung to the various peripheral tissues. From Pongo pygmaeus (Bornean orangutan).
   3367..3422    +  polyA_signal   β-globin poly(A) signal: rabbit β-globin polyadenylation signal (Gil and Proudfoot, 1987)
   3837..3853    -  protein_bind   lac operator: The lac repressor binds to the lac operator to inhibit transcription in E. coli. This inhibition can be relieved by adding lactose or isopropyl-β-D-thiogalactopyranoside (IPTG). lac repressor encoded by lacI
   3861..3891    -  promoter       lac promoter: promoter for the E. coli lac operon
   3906..3927    -  protein_bind   CAP binding site: CAP binding activates transcription in the presence of cAMP. E. coli catabolite activator protein
   3940..3979    -  CDS            lacI (fragment): lac repressor; lacI; The lac repressor binds to the lac operator to inhibit transcription in E. coli. This inhibition can be relieved by adding lactose or isopropyl-β-D-thiogalactopyranoside (IPTG).
   3986..4008    +  promoter       SV40 promoter (fragment): SV40 enhancer and early promoter
   4032..4167    +  rep_origin     SV40 ori: SV40 origin of replication
   4187..4321    +  polyA_signal   SV40 poly(A) signal: SV40 polyadenylation signal
   4323..4377    -  CDS            lacI (fragment): lac repressor; lacI; The lac repressor binds to the lac operator to inhibit transcription in E. coli. This inhibition can be relieved by adding lactose or isopropyl-β-D-thiogalactopyranoside (IPTG).
   4560..5148    -  rep_origin     ori: high-copy-number ColE1/pMB1/pBR322/pUC origin of replication
   5319..6179    -  CDS            AmpR: β-lactamase; bla; confers resistance to ampicillin, carbenicillin, and related antibiotics
   6180..6284    -  promoter       AmpR promoter: bla
   6315..6694    +  enhancer       CMV enhancer: human cytomegalovirus immediate early enhancer
   6696..6813    +  promoter       chicken β-actin promoter (fragment): contains a 21-bp deletion relative to the standard chicken β-actin promoter
