[The description below was written by a language model from this plasmid's Addgene catalogue record and pLannotate feature annotations shown in this document.]
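Description:
pCAG mEmerald-LAMP1 is a mammalian expression plasmid built on the pCAG backbone, designed to label lysosomes with a green fluorescent marker for live imaging. It is propagated in E. coli as a high-copy plasmid through a ColE1/pUC-type origin and selected with ampicillin via the β-lactamase gene under its own bla promoter. No mammalian selection marker is annotated, so it is suited to transient expression. The backbone also carries an SV40 origin of replication with an adjacent SV40 poly(A) signal, plus remnants of lac promoter/operator and lacI sequences that are cloning-vector leftovers with no evident role in expression.

The payload is driven by the composite CAG promoter, made up of the CMV immediate-early enhancer, the chicken β-actin promoter and a chimeric chicken β-actin/rabbit β-globin intron, which together give strong, broadly active transcription in mammalian cells. Downstream lies the rat LAMP1 (lysosome-associated membrane glycoprotein 1) coding sequence followed, after a short linker region, by mEmerald, a bright monomeric GFP variant. Despite the order in the plasmid name, both the catalogue entry and the feature maps place the fluorescent protein at the C terminus of LAMP1. Transcripts are terminated by the rabbit β-globin polyadenylation signal; the short "HBB" fragment annotated just after mEmerald most likely reflects β-globin 3′ sequence belonging to this terminator region rather than a part of the fusion.

Two sequence records are available, a depositor sequence and a repository sequencing result, differing by a few bases in length and in their start coordinate but showing the same architecture. The stated use is live tracking of lysosomes.
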