Addgene plasmid #168513: pCAG mEmerald-LAMP1
Purpose: Expression of rat LAMP1 fused with mEmerald to perform live tracking of lysosomes
Depositing lab: Franck Polleux. Depositing organization: Scripps California (The Scripps Research Institute). Publication: Terminal axon branching is regulated by the LKB1-NUAK1 kinase pathway via presynaptic mitochondrial capture. Courchet J, Lewis TL Jr, Lee S, Courchet V, Liou DY, Aizawa S, Polleux F. Cell. 2013 Jun 20;153(7):1510-25. doi: 10.1016/j.cell.2013.05.021. PubMed 23791179.
Backbone
  Vector backbone: pCAG
  Vector type: Mammalian Expression
Growth in bacteria
  Bacterial resistance: Ampicillin, 100 μg/mL
  Growth temperature: 37°C
  Growth strain: DH5alpha
  Copy number: High Copy
Gene/Insert
  Gene/Insert name: LAMP1
  Species: R. norvegicus (rat)
  Entrez Gene: Lamp1 (a.k.a. LGP120)
  Promoter: CAG
  Tag / fusion protein: mEmerald (C terminal on insert)
  Cloning method: Restriction Enzyme; 5′ cloning site Unknown (unknown if destroyed); 3′ cloning site Unknown (unknown if destroyed)
  Sequencing primers: 5′ NA
Terms and licenses: Academic/Nonprofit Terms; Industry Terms: Not Available to Industry
How to cite: pCAG mEmerald-LAMP1 was a gift from Franck Polleux (Addgene plasmid # 168513 ; http://n2t.net/addgene:168513 ; RRID:Addgene_168513)
